Addgene plasmid #24338: pAC-QF
Depositing lab: Liqun Luo. Depositing organization: Stanford University. Publication: The Q system: a repressible binary system for transgene expression, lineage tracing, and mosaic analysis. Potter CJ, Tasic B, Russler EV, Liang L, Luo L. Cell. 2010 Apr 30. 141(3):536-48. 10.1016/j.cell.2010.02.025 PubMed 20434990.
Backbone
  Vector backbone: pPac5c-PL
  Backbone size w/o insert (bp): 6400
  Vector type: Insect Expression
Growth in bacteria
  Bacterial resistance: Ampicillin, 100 μg/mL
  Growth temperature: 37°C
  Growth strain: DH5alpha
  Copy number: High Copy
Gene/Insert
  Gene/Insert name: QF
  Species: Neurospora crassa
  Insert size (bp): 2450
  Cloning method: Restriction Enzyme; 5′ cloning site BamHI (unknown if destroyed); 3′ cloning site NotI (unknown if destroyed)
  Sequencing primers: 5′ AC5
Terms and licenses: Academic/Nonprofit Terms; Industry Terms: Not Available to Industry
Depositor comments: QF cDNA was obtained by PCR using primers PR50 (aatggatcccaacatgccgcctaaacgcaagac) and PR51 (aatgcggccgcctattgctcatacgtgttgatatcg), and the cosmid, pLorist-HO35F3 from the Fungal Genetics Stock Center, as the template. The PCR fragment was cloned into pPAC5C-PL using BamHI and NotI. The QF gene is intronless. A newer version of this plasmid is now available - pAC-7-QFBDAD www.addgene.org/46096 (Addgene plasmid # 46096)
How to cite: pAC-QF was a gift from Liqun Luo (Addgene plasmid # 24338 ; http://n2t.net/addgene:24338 ; RRID:Addgene_24338)
