[The description below was written by a language model from this plasmid's Addgene catalogue record and pLannotate feature annotations shown in this document.]
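Description:
pAC-QF is an insect cell expression plasmid built on the pPac5c-PL backbone (about 6.4 kb) that carries the QF transcriptional activator from Neurospora crassa, giving a total of roughly 8.9 kb. It is propagated in E. coli as a high-copy plasmid through a ColE1/pUC-type origin and selected with ampicillin via the β-lactamase gene and its native promoter. The annotation also picks up remnants of pUC-style cloning vector sequence (fragments of lacI, lacZα, the pUC multiple cloning site, bom and rop, plus a lac promoter/operator and CAP site). These are backbone leftovers and play no part in expression of the insert.

The payload is the roughly 2.45 kb QF open reading frame, annotated as qa-1f, the activator of the Neurospora quinic acid gene cluster, which binds a 16-bp consensus site upstream of the qa genes. According to the depositor, the coding sequence was amplified by PCR from a cosmid template, which was possible because the gene lacks introns, and was inserted between BamHI and NotI. It sits directly downstream of the approximately 2.5 kb Drosophila melanogaster actin 5C promoter, which drives strong constitutive expression in Drosophila cultured cells. A short actin-like coding match lies downstream of the insert and probably reflects actin 5C 3′ sequence in the backbone, though the record does not annotate a terminator or polyadenylation signal.

The plasmid comes from work establishing the Q system, a repressible binary expression system for transgene expression, lineage tracing and mosaic analysis. It supplies QF in transfected insect cells, presumably alongside reporters carrying QF binding sites. The depositor notes that a newer version, pAC-7-QFBDAD, is available.
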