Features (pLannotate 1.2.2; 14 found; start..end, strand, type, name):
     96..200     +  promoter       AmpR promoter: bla
    201..1061    +  CDS            AmpR: β-lactamase; bla; confers resistance to ampicillin, carbenicillin, and related antibiotics
   1232..1820    +  rep_origin     ori: high-copy-number ColE1/pMB1/pBR322/pUC origin of replication
   2003..2095    +  CDS            lacI (fragment): lac repressor; lacI; The lac repressor binds to the lac operator to inhibit transcription in E. coli. This inhibition can be relieved by adding lactose or isopropyl-β-D-thiogalactopyranoside (IPTG).
   2108..2129    +  protein_bind   CAP binding site: CAP binding activates transcription in the presence of cAMP. E. coli catabolite activator protein
   2144..2174    +  promoter       lac promoter: promoter for the E. coli lac operon
   2182..2198    +  protein_bind   lac operator: The lac repressor binds to the lac operator to inhibit transcription in E. coli. This inhibition can be relieved by adding lactose or isopropyl-β-D-thiogalactopyranoside (IPTG). lac repressor encoded by lacI
   2277..4790    +  promoter       Ac5 promoter: Drosophila melanogaster actin 5C promoter
   4804..7251    +  CDS            qa-1f: QA1F_NEUCR - Protein predicted: Swiss-Prot protein existence level 4. Transcription activation of genes for enzymes and proteins of quinate metabolism by binding to a 16 base-pair sequence (consensus 5'- GGRTAARYRYTTAYCC-3') in front of each Qa genes. From Neurospora crassa (strain ATCC 24698 / 74-OR23-1A / CBS 708.71 / DSM 1257 / FGSC 987).
   7339..7434    +  CDS            ACT_DICVI: Experimental evidence at transcript level: Swiss-Prot protein existence level 2. Actins are highly conserved proteins that are involved in various types of cell motility and are ubiquitously expressed in all eukaryotic cells. From Dictyocaulus viviparus (Bovine lungworm).
   8478..8501    +  misc_feature   MCS (fragment): pUC18/19 multiple cloning site
   8504..8658    +  CDS            lacZα (fragment): LacZα fragment of β-galactosidase; lacZ fragment
   8664..8763    -  misc_feature   bom (fragment): basis of mobility region from pBR322
   8865..1       -  CDS            rop (fragment) (across the origin): Rop protein, which maintains plasmids at low copy number; rop
>Addgene plasmid #24338 | pAC-QF | depositor full sequence | sequence record 11370 | Author sequence
GACGAAAGGGCCTCGTGATACGCCTATTTTTATAGGTTAATGTCATGATAATAATGGTTTCTTAGACGTC
AGGTGGCACTTTTCGGGGAAATGTGCGCGGAACCCCTATTTGTTTATTTTTCTAAATACATTCAAATATG
TATCCGCTCATGAGACAATAACCCTGATAAATGCTTCAATAATATTGAAAAAGGAAGAGTATGAGTATTC
AACATTTCCGTGTCGCCCTTATTCCCTTTTTTGCGGCATTTTGCCTTCCTGTTTTTGCTCACCCAGAAAC
GCTGGTGAAAGTAAAAGATGCTGAAGATCAGTTGGGTGCACGAGTGGGTTACATCGAACTGGATCTCAAC
AGCGGTAAGATCCTTGAGAGTTTTCGCCCCGAAGAACGTTTTCCAATGATGAGCACTTTTAAAGTTCTGC
TATGTGGCGCGGTATTATCCCGTATTGACGCCGGGCAAGAGCAACTCGGTCGCCGCATACACTATTCTCA
GAATGACTTGGTTGAGTACTCACCAGTCACAGAAAAGCATCTTACGGATGGCATGACAGTAAGAGAATTA
TGCAGTGCTGCCATAACCATGAGTGATAACACTGCGGCCAACTTACTTCTGACAACGATCGGAGGACCGA
AGGAGCTAACCGCTTTTTTGCACAACATGGGGGATCATGTAACTCGCCTTGATCGTTGGGAACCGGAGCT
GAATGAAGCCATACCAAACGACGAGCGTGACACCACGATGCCTGTAGCAATGGCAACAACGTTGCGCAAA
CTATTAACTGGCGAACTACTTACTCTAGCTTCCCGGCAACAATTAATAGACTGGATGGAGGCGGATAAAG
TTGCAGGACCACTTCTGCGCTCGGCCCTTCCGGCTGGCTGGTTTATTGCTGATAAATCTGGAGCCGGTGA
GCGTGGGTCTCGCGGTATCATTGCAGCACTGGGGCCAGATGGTAAGCCCTCCCGTATCGTAGTTATCTAC
ACGACGGGGAGTCAGGCAACTATGGATGAACGAAATAGACAGATCGCTGAGATAGGTGCCTCACTGATTA
AGCATTGGTAACTGTCAGACCAAGTTTACTCATATATACTTTAGATTGATTTAAAACTTCATTTTTAATT
TAAAAGGATCTAGGTGAAGATCCTTTTTGATAATCTCATGACCAAAATCCCTTAACGTGAGTTTTCGTTC
CACTGAGCGTCAGACCCCGTAGAAAAGATCAAAGGATCTTCTTGAGATCCTTTTTTTCTGCGCGTAATCT
GCTGCTTGCAAACAAAAAAACCACCGCTACCAGCGGTGGTTTGTTTGCCGGATCAAGAGCTACCAACTCT
TTTTCCGAAGGTAACTGGCTTCAGCAGAGCGCAGATACCAAATACTGTCCTTCTAGTGTAGCCGTAGTTA
GGCCACCACTTCAAGAACTCTGTAGCACCGCCTACATACCTCGCTCTGCTAATCCTGTTACCAGTGGCTG
CTGCCAGTGGCGATAAGTCGTGTCTTACCGGGTTGGACTCAAGACGATAGTTACCGGATAAGGCGCAGCG
GTCGGGCTGAACGGGGGGTTCGTGCACACAGCCCAGCTTGGAGCGAACGACCTACACCGAACTGAGATAC
CTACAGCGTGAGCTATGAGAAAGCGCCACGCTTCCCGAAGGGAGAAAGGCGGACAGGTATCCGGTAAGCG
GCAGGGTCGGAACAGGAGAGCGCACGAGGGAGCTTCCAGGGGGAAACGCCTGGTATCTTTATAGTCCTGT
CGGGTTTCGCCACCTCTGACTTGAGCGTCGATTTTTGTGATGCTCGTCAGGGGGGCGGAGCCTATGGAAA
AACGCCAGCAACGCGGCCTTTTTACGGTTCCTGGCCTTTTGCTGGCCTTTTGCTCACATGTTCTTTCCTG
CGTTATCCCCTGATTCTGTGGATAACCGTATTACCGCCTTTGAGTGAGCTGATACCGCTCGCCGCAGCCG
AACGACCGAGCGCAGCGAGTCAGTGAGCGAGGAAGCGGAAGAGCGCCCAATACGCAAACCGCCTCTCCCC
GCGCGTTGGCCGATTCATTAATGCAGCTGGCACGACAGGTTTCCCGACTGGAAAGCGGGCAGTGAGCGCA
ACGCAATTAATGTGAGTTAGCTCACTCATTAGGCACCCCAGGCTTTACACTTTATGCTTCCGGCTCGTAT
GTTGTGTGGAATTGTGAGCGGATAACAATTTCACACAGGAAACAGCTATGACCATGATTACGAATTCTAT
ATTCTAAAAACACAAATGATACTTCTAAAAAAAAATCATGAATGGCATCAACTCTGAATCAAATCTTTGC
AGATGCACCTACTTCTCATTTCCACTGTCACATCATTTTTCCAGATCTCGCTGCCTGTTATGTGGCCCAC
AAACCAAGACACGTTTTATGGCCATTAAAGCTGGCTGATCGTCGCCAAACACCAAATACATAATGAATAT
GTACACATTCGAGAAAGAAGCGATCAAAGAAGCGTCTTCGGGCGGAGTAGGAGAATGCGGAGGAGAAGGA
GAACGAGCTGATCTAGTATCTCTCCACAATCCAATGCCAACTGACCAACTGGCCATATTCGGAGCAATTT
GAAGCCAATTTCCATCGCCTGGCGATCGCTCCATTCTTGGCTATATGTTTTTCACCGTTACCCGGGGCCA
TTTTCAAAGACTCGTCGGCAAGATAAGATTGTGTCACTCGCTGTCTCTCTTCATTTGTCGAAGAATGCTG
AGGAATTTCGCGATGACGTCGGCGAGTATTTTGAAGAATGAGAATAATTTGTATTTATACGAAAATCAGT
TAGTGGAATTTTCTACAAAAACATGTTATCTATAGATAATTTTGTTGCAAAATATGTTGACTATGACAAA
GATTGTATGTATATACCTTTAATGTATTCTCATTTTCTTATGTATTTATAATGGCAATGATGATACTGAT
GATATTTTAAGATGATGCCAGACCAAAAGGCTTGAATTTCTGCGTCTTTTGCCGAACGCAGTGCATGTGC
AATTGTTGTTTTTTGGAATATTCAATTTTCGGACTGTCCGCTTTGATTTCAGTTTCTTGGCTTATTCAAA
AAGCAAAGTAAAGCCAAAAAAGCGAGATGGCAATACCAAATGCGGCAAAACGGTAGTGGAAGGAAAGGGG
TGCGGGGCAGCGGAAGGAAGGGTGGGGCGGGGCGTGGCGGGGTCTGTGGCTGGGCGCGACGTCACCGACG
TTGGAGCCACTCCTTTGACCATGTGTGCGTGTGTGTATTATTCGTGTCTCGCCACTCGCCGGTTGTTTTT
TTCTTTTTATGCTGCGCTCTCTCTAGCGCCATCTCGCTTACGCATGCTCAACGCACCGCATGTTGCCGTT
TCCTTTTATGCGTCATTTTGGCTCGAAATAGGCAATTATTTAAACAAAGATTAGTCAACGAAAACGCTAA
AATAAATAAGTCTACAATATGGTTACTTATTGCCATGTGTGTGCAGCCAACGATAGCAACAAAAGCAACA
ACACAGGTGGCTTTCCCTCTTTCACTTTTTGTTTGCAAGCCGCGTGCGAGCAAGACGGCACGACCGGCAA
ACGCAATTACGCTGACAAAGAGCAGACGAAGTTTTGGCGAAAAACATCAAGGCGCCTGATACGAATGCAT
TTGCAATAACAATTGCGATATTTAATATTGTTTATGAAGCTGTTTGACTTCAAAACACACAAAAAAAAAA
ATAAAACAAATTATTTGAAAGAGAATTAGGAATCGGACGCTTATCGTTAGGGTAACAACAAGAAATGCTT
ACTGAGTCACAGCCTCTGGAAAACTGCCGCAAGCCAGAGAGAGAGAGAAAAAGAGGGAGAGCAGCTTAGA
CCGCATGTGCTTGTGTGTGAGGCGTCTCTCTCTTCGTCTCTGTTGCGCAAACGCATAGACTGCACTGAAA
AAATCGATTACCTATTTTTTATGAATGAATATTTGCACTATTACTATTCAAAACTATTAAGATAGCAATC
ACATTCAATAGCCAAATACTATACCACCTGAGCGATGCAACGAAATGATCAATTTGAGCAAAAATGCTGC
ATATTTAGGACGGCATCATTATAGAAATGCTTCTTGCTGTGTACTTTTCTCTCGTCTGGCAGCTGTTTCG
CCGTTATTGTTAAAACCGGCTTAAGTTAGGTGTGTTTTCTACGACTAGCTAGTGAATGCCCTACTAGAAG
ATGTGTGTTGCACAAAATGTCCCTGGAATAACCAATTTGAAGTGCAGATAGCAGTAAACGTAAGCTAATA
TGAATATTATTTAACTGTAATGTTTTAATATCGCTGGACATTACTAATAAACCCACTATAAACACATGTA
CATATGTATGTTTTGGCATACAATGAGTAGTTGGGGAAAAAATGTGTAAAAGCACCGTGACCATCACAGC
ATAAAGATAACCAGCTGAAGTATCGAATATGAGTAACCCCCAAATTGAATCACATGCCGCAACTGATAGG
ACCCATGGAAGTACACTCTTCATGGCGATATACAAGACACACACAAGCACGAACACCCAGTTGCGGAGGA
AATTCTCCGTAAATGAAAACCCAATCGGCGAACAATTCATACCCATATATGGTAAAAGTTTTGAACGCGA
CTTGAGAGCGGAGAGCATTGCGGCTGATAAGGTTTTAGCGCTAAGCGGGCTTTATAAAACGGGCTGCGGG
ACCAGTTTTCATATCACTACCGTTTGAGTTCTTGTGCTGTGTGGATACTCCTCCCGACACAAAGCCGCTC
CATCAGCCAGCAGTCGTCTAATCCAGAGACCCCGGATCCCAACATGCCGCCTAAACGCAAGACACTCAAT
GCCGCTGCCGAAGCCAATGCCCACGCTGATGGCCATGCTGATGGCAATGCTGATGGTCATGTCGCTAACA
CTGCAGCAAGCAGCAACAACGCCCGTTTTGCGGACTTGACCAACATTGACACACCCGGCCTCGGCCCTAC
CACGACGACGTTACTTGTCGAGCCCGCTCGTTCGAAACGCCAGAGAGTCTCGAGGGCCTGTGATCAGTGT
CGAGCTGCACGTGAAAAGTGTGATGGAATCCAGCCGGCTTGCTTCCCCTGTGTGTCGCAGGGCCGGTCGT
GTACCTACCAGGCCAGTCCCAAGAAGCGAGGAGTCCAGACGGGCTACATCCGCACTCTCGAACTGGCTCT
GGCTTGGATGTTCGAGAACGTTGCCCGCAGCGAGGACGCCCTCCACAATCTTTTGGTCCGTGATGCTGGC
CAGGGCAGCGCTCTCCTGGTCGGCAAAGACTCGCCTGCTGCAGAACGCCTGCATGCAAGATGGGCGACGA
GTCGAGTCAACAAAAGCATCACCCGTCTTCTCTCAGGTCAGGCCGCACAAGATCCATCTGAAGACGGCCA
ATCCCCGTCCGAAGACATAAATGTCCAAGATGCCGGGGCAAAGACATCCGACTTCCCTCATGCGCCTCAC
TTGACTTTCTCGGCGCCTAAGTCTAGTACAGCTGAGACACGCACTCTACCAGGCCCGGTCCGACCACCTA
TTTCGGCAAACACCCTGGAAAACAACCTTCAGCCAGATGGTACCGGGATAGGGAAGCTACCACCCAATCA
TTGGCGCCTGCTGGATATCTACTTTTCCTACACGCATTCTTGGCTCCCTATCCTCGAGAAGAAAGACATG
TACCAAGCATTGTACCAGTACTCTGAACAAGGCTCGTTGCTTCCCTCTGCGAATGTCGAGTCTGGCGTTC
ATGCCGAGCTCTGGAGCGCGCTCGCCCTGGCGTCCTTCCAGGCTGCTGCTACTGCTGCATCGAGTGCTAC
GGGTCCAGCTTCAGCTGCTCATGGCCATGACAATGCCATCAATCCTTCACCTGCAGACATATCTGACACA
GCCCGAAAGCTCATACCTTTGGAAAGCGGGCCGTTCCAGGTTCAGCACTGCAGAGCGTTGCTGCTTCTTT
GTCTCGTAAGCCTTGGGCGGGATGATTGGGAGTCTGCTTGGTTGCTGGTTGGCTTTGCGGTCCGCGTCCT
ACTTGTTGTTCGCACCCAGTTGCCTCCTGATGATGACCGGCCACGACCAAGAATGCGTGCGCTGCTCGTC
GCGTGCTTCATCGTGGATACCATTGTGTCTATGAGACACAACGTGCCGGCCCATCTCAAGCCAGACGACA
TTGCGGATCTGCCGTTACCTGAAGACGGTCAAGATCAATGGGAGCCGTGGACACCATGTGAGGGCTTAGG
CGGTGAACACACCATGCTGCAAATGTTGAGGAACCCGGCATACCCTTTAAGCACATTCAACCACCTATAT
GGCGTGACCAAGCTGGTTGCTTTGGAGCTTCTGCCAAGAATACGAACATCTTCACAGAACGCTCCCTTGG
AGTTCAGGTCGCGGTTGCAGCAGGTAATCGGCCACAATTCTCCCTTCAGCGTCTTTGTCCTTTCCCAGGA
TACAGCATCGGCTTTTGTGCCTACTGCATACCTTACCCGTACCGTTTATTTATGGGCAGCTGCCTTTTCT
GAGCCTCTCAACGAACACTACTCGCATCTTCTGATCGAAACTCTTGATCAGTATCAGAAGCGGTTTGGTA
CATATGCAATCCCACCTCTGATCCCTTCTCTTCTAGACTCCCTTCTTGCTTTAAAGAAACAATCACATTC
TTCAGAGCGGCATCGAAGGCACTTGGAAGAGCTTTTCCCCGCCTACTCCTCCATTTGGCCTCGGGGAGGC
CGACACAGCAATACTGGCCTCCAACCCATACGACAACTTGAGCTTCCGCCGACTGCGACTGCCACTGCAA
GTATCATGCCCCATGTCATGGAACAGCCCCTGTCAACGTCAATAAATCCGGTCAATGATCGGTTTAATGG
AATACCGAATCCTACCCCCTACAATAGCGATGCGGCCCTAGACGCAATTACTCAAACCAATGACTACGGA
TCAGTCAATACCCATGGCATTCTCAGTACATATCCACCACCTGCCACCCACTTGAACGAGGCCTCGGTGG
CCCTTGCGCCTGGAGGTGCTCCTCCCAGACCACCCCCGCCATACGTTGATAGTACAACGAACCATCCTCC
TTACCATAGTAACCTCGTCCCCATGGCCAATTTCGGATATTCGACTGTAGACTATGATGCGATGGTGGAT
GATCTGGCATCGATCGAGTACACGGATGCGGTTGACGTTGATCCGCAGTTCATGACGAACCTCGGGTTTG
TCCCAGGGTGTAATTTTAGCGATATCAACACGTATGAGCAATAGGCGGCCGCGTTAACCGATCCGTCGAC
CATGAAGATCAAGATCATTGCCCCGCCAGAGCGCAAGTACTCTGTCTGGATCGGTGGCTCCATCCTGGCT
TCGCTGTCCACCTTCCAGCAGATGTGGATCTCCAAGCAGGAGTACGACGAGTCCGGCCCCTCCATTGTGC
ACCGCAAGTGCTTCTAAGAAGGATCGCTTGTCTGGGCAAGAGGATCAGGATCGGGATGGTCTTGATTCTG
CTGGAGGAGGAGGAGGAGAAGTCGAGGAAGCAGCAGCGAAAGTGCAAGTGCGAGTGGTGGAAGTTTGGAG
TGCAGCACAACAAAATCAACAACAACACCAACTACAAGATGAAAAGAGCGGAACCACCTGCACACCATCA
TCACTATCATCATCGTTTTGGGCGCATGTTGTGTGGTTCCAGCGTATTAATATAATTAATTTATTCCACA
TGAGATATGATATGATATACTATGTATTTTTTGTTTTTTTTTTATTTGTAAACCTTTAATATAACAAGAA
CTACAAAAAATGAAAATGAGCGAAAATGCATATTCTGCCATTCCACACACACACCAACAACACCCAACAC
ACGCACACCCACAAGCTTACACACACACATTCGCGGCATGACAAGGACATCAAGATAAAGAAGAACTTAA
AGAAGATATTTCCCAAAGCGCAAAAAGAACACACACACATTGCAAAACACAAACAACACACTAGCGTTTT
GTACAATTCGTCAGCAACCTTATGTATTATTTTTTAATTATGATGTAATTATAAACAAAGTGAAACAAAA
ATATGAAAACAAAAAGGAAAATCAAATCTGTCTTCTCTTTCTCCCGCTCTCCTCGCTCTCTGCTGCTAAC
CTCGCCCTCTCCTCTCTCATCTTTTTGTCTGTCTCTCTTCCACATTTTTGCCGGCCGGCAAAATAATAAC
CCACACACACTCACACTTGGCTGCAGTTTCGCGTGCGATATTCACACACATTCAAGCATACAAGCATACA
TACATATGTATTTTTTTTTTATTTGTACACTTTTCTAATTGCATGCGTATCGATTGATAAGTTTACGCCT
GAAAATGTTAATTAAAATGTGAAAATGCAACTGAAAAACTGATGAAATGAAACAACAACAAGCGAACAAT
TTGCTACATGTGTATTGTCTAACAACCGTTACTGCAACGGTTGCTTCGGAAAAGGGTGAAGAGGAAGAGG
GCACGAGGTCGACCTGCAGGCATGCAAGCTTGGCACTGGCCGTCGTTTTACAACGTCGTGACTGGGAAAA
CCCTGGCGTTACCCAACTTAATCGCCTTGCAGCACATCCCCCTTTCGCCAGCTGGCGTAATAGCGAAGAG
GCCCGCACCGATCGCCCTTCCCAACAGTTGCGCAGCCTGAATGGCGAATGGCGCCTGATGCGGTATTTTC
TCCTTACGCATCTGTGCGGTATTTCACACCGCATATGGTGCACTCTCAGTACAATCTGCTCTGATGCCGC
ATAGTTAAGCCAGCCCCGACACCCGCCAACACCCGCTGACGCGCCCTGACGGGCTTGTCTGCTCCCGGCA
TCCGCTTACAGACAAGCTGTGACCGTCTCCGGGAGCTGCATGTGTCAGAGGTTTTCACCGTCATCACCGA
AACGCGCGA
