>Addgene plasmid #24338 | pAC-QF | addgene partial sequence | sequence record 30082 | 24338 with AC5
CATGCCGCCTAAACGCAAGACACTCAATGCCGCTGCCGAAGCCAATGCCCACGCTGATGGCCATGCTGAT
GGCAATGCTGATGGTCATGTCGCTAACACTGCAGCAAGCAGCAACAACGCCCGTTTTGCGGACTTGACCA
ACATTGACACACCCGGCCTCGGCCCTACCACGACGACGTTACTTGTCGAGCCCGCTCGTTCGAAACGCCA
GAGAGTCTCGAGGGCCTGTGATCAGTGTCGAGCTGCACGTGAAAAGTGTGATGGAATCCAGCCGGCTTGC
TTCCCCTGTGTGTCGCAGGGCCGGTCGTGTACCTACCAGGCCAGTCCCAAGAAGCGAGGAGTCCAGACGG
GCTACATCCGCACTCTCGAACTGGCTCTGGCTTGGATGTTCGAGAACGTTGCCCGCAGCGAGGACGCCCT
CCACAATCTTTTGGTCCGTGATGCTGGCCAGGGCAGCGCTCTCCTGGTCGGCAAAGACTCGCCTGCTGCA
GAACGCCTGCATGCAAGATGGGCGACGAGTCGAGTCAACAAAAGCATCACCCGTCTTCTCTCAGGTCAGG
CCGCACAAGATCCATCTGAAGACGGCCAATCCCCGTCCGAAGACATAAATGTCCAAGATGCCGGGGCAAA
GACATCCGACTTCCCTCATGCGCCTCACTTGACTTTCTCGGCGCCTAAGTCTAGTACAGCTG
